Addgene plasmid #149636: pBSV2_Psyn-mCherryBb
Purpose: Psyn-mCherry promoter strength reporter for use in B. burgdorferi
Depositing lab: Christine Jacobs-Wagner. Depositing organization: Yale University. Publication: A CRISPR interference platform for selective downregulation of gene expression in Borrelia burgdorferi. Takacs CN, Scott M, Chang Y, Kloos ZA, Irnov I, Rosa PA, Liu J, Jacobs-Wagner C. Appl Environ Microbiol. 2020 Nov 30. pii: AEM.02519-20. doi: 10.1128/AEM.02519-20. PubMed 33257311.
Backbone
  Vector backbone: pBSV2_2
  Backbone manufacturer: CJW lab
  Vector type: Bacterial Expression
Growth in bacteria
  Bacterial resistance: Kanamycin, 50 μg/mL
  Growth temperature: 30°C
  Growth strain: DH5alpha
  Copy number: High Copy
Gene/Insert
  Gene/Insert name: Psyn-mCherryBb
  Species: Synthetic
  Promoter: Psyn
  Tag / fusion protein: mCherry (C terminal on insert)
  Cloning method: Restriction Enzyme; 5′ cloning site Unknown (unknown if destroyed)
Terms and licenses: Academic/Nonprofit Terms; Industry Terms: Not Available to Industry
How to cite: pBSV2_Psyn-mCherryBb was a gift from Christine Jacobs-Wagner (Addgene plasmid # 149636 ; http://n2t.net/addgene:149636 ; RRID:Addgene_149636)
