[The description below was written by a language model from this plasmid's Addgene catalogue record and pLannotate feature annotations shown in this document.]
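Description:
pBSV2_Psyn-mCherryBb is a 6,544 nt bacterial expression plasmid built on the pBSV2_2 backbone, intended as a promoter-strength reporter for the Lyme disease spirochete Borrelia burgdorferi. In E. coli it is maintained at high copy through a ColE1/pUC-type origin and selected with kanamycin, conferred by an aph(3')-Ia aminoglycoside phosphotransferase gene. Just upstream of that marker, the annotation detects a fragment matching B. burgdorferi hslU. This probably reflects Borrelia-derived sequence used to drive the resistance gene in the spirochete, although the record does not say so. A large stretch of roughly 3.3 kb between the E. coli origin and the lac region carries no meaningful annotation. The elements that allow replication in B. burgdorferi would be expected there for a shuttle vector, but the feature table does not identify them. The tiny ADH1 promoter and BleoR hits are short enough to be incidental matches.

The payload is a synthetic promoter, Psyn, placed directly upstream of an mCherry coding sequence. The "Bb" suffix suggests a version adapted for B. burgdorferi, though the record does not define it. The feature table annotates the promoter, which spans the numbering origin of the circular sequence, as a J23119-type constitutive bacterial promoter modified to end in an SpeI site. The cassette sits within remnants of a lacZα cloning region: a lacI fragment, CAP site, lac promoter and lac operator lie upstream, and a lacZα fragment lies downstream.

Red fluorescence serves as a readout of Psyn activity in the spirochete. The construct was deposited with work developing a CRISPR interference platform for B. burgdorferi, where promoters of characterised strength would be useful.
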