Features (pLannotate 1.2.2; 12 found; start..end, strand, type, name):
     28..735     +  CDS            mCherry: mCherry is a basic (constitutively fluorescent) red fluorescent protein published in 2004, derived from Discosoma sp.. It is reported to be a very rapidly-maturing monomer with low acid sensitivity.
    745..899     +  CDS            lacZα (fragment): LacZα fragment of β-galactosidase; lacZ fragment
    918..1292    +  CDS            hslU (fragment): HSLU_BORBU - Protein inferred from homology: Swiss-Prot protein existence level 3. ATPase subunit of a proteasome-like degradation complex; this subunit has chaperone activity. The binding of ATP and its subsequent hydrolysis by HslU are essential for unfolding of protein substrates subsequently hydrolyzed by HslV. HslU recognizes the N-terminal part of its protein substrates and unfolds these before they are guided to HslV for hydrolysis. From Borrelia burgdorferi (strain ATCC 35210 / B31 / CIP 102532 / DSM 4680).
   1333..2138    +  CDS            KanR (fragment): aminoglycoside phosphotransferase; aph(3')-Ia; confers resistance to kanamycin in bacteria or G418 (Geneticin®) in eukaryotes
   2149..2169    +  CDS            BleoR (fragment): antibiotic-binding protein; Sh ble from Streptoalloteichus hindustanus; confers resistance to bleomycin, phleomycin, and Zeocin™
   2307..2895    +  rep_origin     ori: high-copy-number ColE1/pMB1/pBR322/pUC origin of replication
   3861..3877    -  promoter       ADH1 promoter (fragment): S. cerevisiae ADH1; promoter for alcohol dehydrogenase 1
   6267..6359    +  CDS            lacI (fragment): lac repressor; lacI; The lac repressor binds to the lac operator to inhibit transcription in E. coli. This inhibition can be relieved by adding lactose or isopropyl-β-D-thiogalactopyranoside (IPTG).
   6372..6393    +  protein_bind   CAP binding site: CAP binding activates transcription in the presence of cAMP. E. coli catabolite activator protein
   6408..6438    +  promoter       lac promoter: promoter for the E. coli lac operon
   6446..6462    +  protein_bind   lac operator: The lac repressor binds to the lac operator to inhibit transcription in E. coli. This inhibition can be relieved by adding lactose or isopropyl-β-D-thiogalactopyranoside (IPTG). lac repressor encoded by lacI
   6522..12      +  promoter       J23119(SpeI) promoter (across the origin): bacterial promoter (Registry of Standard Biological Parts BBa J23119) modified to end with an SpeI site
>Addgene plasmid #149636 | pBSV2_Psyn-mCherryBb | addgene full sequence | sequence record 311495 | Addgene NGS Result
TATAATACTAGTGGATCCAGGAGGTTCATGGTTAGTAAAGGTGAAGAAGATAATATGGCTATTATTAAAG
AATTTATGAGATTTAAAGTTCACATGGAAGGTAGTGTTAATGGTCATGAATTTGAAATTGAAGGTGAAGG
TGAAGGTAGACCTTATGAAGGTACTCAAACTGCTAAATTAAAAGTTACTAAAGGTGGTCCTTTACCTTTT
GCTTGGGATATTTTAAGTCCTCAATTTATGTATGGTAGTAAAGCATACGTTAAACATCCTGCTGATATTC
CTGATTATTTAAAATTAAGTTTTCCTGAAGGTTTTAAATGGGAAAGAGTTATGAATTTTGAAGATGGTGG
TGTTGTTACTGTTACTCAAGATAGTAGTTTACAAGATGGTGAATTTATTTATAAAGTTAAATTAAGAGGT
ACTAATTTTCCTAGTGATGGTCCTGTTATGCAAAAAAAAACTATGGGTTGGGAAGCTAGTAGTGAAAGAA
TGTATCCTGAAGATGGTGCTTTAAAAGGTGAAATTAAACAAAGATTAAAATTAAAAGATGGTGGTCATTA
TGATGCTGAAGTTAAAACTACTTATAAAGCTAAAAAACCTGTTCAATTACCTGGTGCTTATAATGTTAAT
ATTAAATTAGATATTACTTCGCATAATGAAGATTATACTATTGTTGAACAATATGAAAGAGCTGAAGGTA
GACATAGTACAGGTGGTATGGATGAATTATATAAATAAGCTTGGCACTGGCCGTCGTTTTACAACGTCGT
GACTGGGAAAACCCTGGCGTTACCCAACTTAATCGCCTTGCAGCACATCCCCCTTTCGCCAGCTGGCGTA
ATAGCGAAGAGGCCCGCACCGATCGCCCTTCCCAACAGTTGCGCAGCCTGAATGGCGAATGGCGCGGCCG
CCCTAGGTTAATACCCGAGCTTCAAGGAAGATTTCCTATTAAGGTTGAACTTAAGAGCTTAAGCATAGAC
GATTTGAAAAAAATTTTAAAACAAACAAAAAATTCTTTAATAAAACAATATGTTGCGATGTTTAAGGTTT
ATGATTTAGATTTAAAGTTTAGTGAGGAAGCTATAGATAGAATTGCAGAGCTTACTTTTAATATGAATCT
TGAGAGTGAAAATCTTGGTGCCAGAAGACTTCACGGTGTTATGGAAATAGTGCTTGCAGATCTTTTTTTT
GAAGTGCCTGGCAGTAAGTTGAAAAAATTTGAAATAAACTTGGACTATGTTAATAAAAAAATACAAATTA
ACGAACAAAAAGATTTGAATTATTATATAATTTAGTTAAAAGCAATTTTAAATGAGGGAGGTTTCCATAT
GGGCCATATTCAACGGGAAACGTCGAGGCCGCGATTAAATTCCAACATGGATGCTGATTTATATGGGTAT
AAATGGGCTCGCGATAATGTCGGGCAATCAGGTGCGACAATCTATCGCTTGTATGGGAAGCCCGATGCGC
CAGAGTTGTTTCTGAAACATGGCAAAGGTAGCGTTGCCAATGATGTTACAGATGAGATGGTCAGACTAAA
CTGGCTGACGGAATTTATGCCTCTTCCGACCATCAAGCATTTTATCCGTACTCCTGATGATGCATGGTTA
CTCACCACTGCGATCCCCGGAAAAACAGCATTCCAGGTATTAGAAGAATATCCTGATTCAGGTGAAAATA
TTGTTGATGCGCTGGCAGTGTTCCTGCGCCGGTTGCATTCGATTCCTGTTTGTAATTGTCCTTTTAACAG
CGATCGCGTATTTCGTCTCGCTCAGGCGCAATCACGAATGAATAACGGTTTGGTTGATGCGAGTGATTTT
GATGACGAGCGTAATGGCTGGCCTGTTGAACAAGTCTGGAAAGAAATGCATAAACTTTTGCCATTCTCAC
CGGATTCAGTCGTCACTCATGGTGATTTCTCACTTGATAACCTTATTTTTGACGAGGGGAAATTAATAGG
TTGTATTGATGTTGGACGAGTCGGAATCGCAGACCGATACCAGGATCTTGCCATCCTATGGAACTGCCTC
GGTGAGTTTTCTCCTTCATTACAGAAACGGCTTTTTCAAAAATATGGTATTGATAATCCTGATATGAATA
AATTGCAGTTTCATTTGATGCTCGATGAGTTTTTCTAATCAGACTCGAGTGGCCGAGGAGCAGGACTGAC
ACGTGCTAAAACTTCATTTTTAATTTAAAAGGATCTAGGTGAAGATCCTTTTTGATAATCTCATGACCAA
AATCCCTTAACGTGAGTTTTCGTTCCACTGAGCGTCAGACCCCGTAGAAAAGATCAAAGGATCTTCTTGA
GATCCTTTTTTTCTGCGCGTAATCTGCTGCTTGCAAACAAAAAAACCACCGCTACCAGCGGTGGTTTGTT
TGCCGGATCAAGAGCTACCAACTCTTTTTTCGAAGGTAACTGGCTTCAGCAGAGCGCAGATACCAAATAC
TGTTCTTCTAGTGTAGCCGTAGTTAGGCCACCACTTCAAGAACTCTGTAGCACCGCCTACATACCTCGCT
CTGCTAATCCTGTTACCAGTGGCTGCTGCCAGTGGCGATAAGTCGTGTCTTACCGGGTTGGACTCAAGAC
GATAGTTACCGGATAAGGCGCAGCGGTCGGGCTGAACGGGGGGTTCGTGCACACAGCCCAGCTTGGAGCG
AACGACCTACACCGAACTGAGATACCTACAGCGTGAGCTATGAGAAAGCGCCACGCTTCCCGAAGGGAGA
AAGGCGGACAGGTATCCGGTAAGCGGCAGGGTCGGAACAGGAGAGCGCACGAGGGAGCTTCCAGGGGGAA
ACGCCTGGTATCTTTATAGTCCTGTCGGGTTTCGCCACCTCTGACTTGAGCGTCGATTTTTGTGATGCTC
GTCAGGGGGGCGGAGCCTATGGAAAAACGCCAGCAACGCGGCCTTTTTACGGTTCCTGGCCTTTTGCTGG
CCTTTTGCTCACATGTTCTTTCCTGCACTAGATCCCCGGCAAGTTCATCCTTAGGGTTTTCATATCTCTT
AAAAAGTCAATTTCTGCTTGATTAATTTCTTGTGGATTATTGTTTTTGCGGTTTTTCATTTTTTATCTCC
TTGAGTATTGAATTTTTTCTTATATATAAATATATAGCAAAAACTATTTTTGCCAACTTTTTTACAAAAA
ATTTTTTATTAAAACACTTAGGGCTTTGCTAAATTCTCTTTTAAAAGAACTTAGTAAAGCCCTATGGATT
TAAGAACTGATTATACTTACGTAGTAAAATACTACAGATATTAATAGTATAGACCATATCAAAATCATAA
TCAATTTATATTTATCTAAAATTGTAGTCCATACAAAATACAAAAAAATTAGGTTTTTCTAAATTCTATT
TTAAAAGAACTTAGTAACACCTAATCTCTAAATTACTTACAAAATTCTAAAATTAGATTTTTAGTTCTTC
ATATTTCTTTAAAAGTTTTTTAAGAAAATCTTTTTGATTTTCAAAAATTTCATGCATCATAAAACTAGTA
AATTTGGATTTTTTTTTGTAAAAATCATAACTTTCTTGGGTTTTAAGTTGAAATCTTAATGGTTTTATTG
GATTTTGCCTAGATTTTTTTAACGCCGGACTTTCTTTATCTTTTATAAAATTATAAGAATTTTTAATACC
ATTTTCTATTAAATAATCTTCTTTTATAAGCCCCTCTTGCAGTGCAGTTGCTAATCTTAAATACTTATAC
GCTTGAGTTTTTGCTACATCAAAGTCTTTTATAAAATCAAGAAAAGTTTTATAACCATCAAATTTATAAT
ATTGATTATCTTTTATTTCTTTTAAAATTTTAATATTTTCCACCCTGTGGAATATTTCTTTTTTGAAATT
GTCATTTAACTTTTCCTTTAGTGTCTTGTAATAAGAAATTTTACTTTCATTAATCATTAAATTTTGTTCA
ACATAAGTATCTATCTTTTTTGTTAAAACTTTAACAACACGTTTTTTTTCCATAAAAATTTTCCTTTATT
TTTGCAACATTTTCCTTAATTGATATAATTGTTACTATTTTAGATTTTTTAATATCCACTTAAGAATTAA
TCCCTCACTAGAATATTTTTTATTATAGAATTCATATACATGTTTTTCTAAATCTATAAATTTATCAACA
ATTGCTTTATTATAGGGTGTATCTATCTTTTCTTTTCTTAATAATCGTCTCGTATTCTTTAAATAACAAC
AAACACTGCCGGTTTTAAACCTAAATTCTATGTAATATATTTTTGAAAAAGTATATACATTTTCAACCCC
GTTTATTTCATACTTTACAAAAACATTATTTATTGGTTTTCTATAACCATAGTAAATGCCTAAAAATTTG
TCCCCGTCTTTCATAGGATATAGATAAAGTTTTTGAATCTCTGATTTATCTAATAATTTTTCAAAAAAAA
TTATACACCGCTTTTGTTTGTTACTAACTACTCTATGCAATGCCTTTAATATTTTTGTGTGATATATATT
TTTATCACCTTTTTTTTCTTTCAGCAGGAAGATACTTTCTTTTGGAAATTTAATTTTTTGTTCATTTATT
CTTGCAGCCTTAAGTCCGATTTTCATATTTAATCCTTATATAGCCTTTCTATTTAATTCTTTTAAACTCA
ATAAACTTTTTTGGTTTTTCATTAGTTCTAATAATTCGCAATAATATGTGCAAAACACTTTATTGTATTC
TATTTTCTTTTGGTTATTCAAATATTCTTTTATAATTGGCTTTAGAAGTTCAATATTTACTTCTTTTTTT
AGTTGTTCAATAAGGATATTGAAAATGTTTGTTTTTAAATCTTGATAATTTTGTTGAGAATTTTCTTTTT
TTCTTTCAATTGACTTCTCTAATTTACGCTTTATATTGTTTAAATCGCTATATTTATGACTTTCAATAAT
AAAATGAGGCTTAAATTTGTAATTTTCGTATATTTTTTGGAAACTTGTTTCTAATTGTTTAGAATTATAT
TCATTTTTTTCAAATTCTTTTTGAGTGTTGCATAGAATTTCCTTTAATTTTTCTTGTTTTTCTTTCATAC
AAGATTTAGTAAAATGTATATTTTTATTTTTTAGTAATTTAATTTCTATTATTTTTATGATTTTAAGTAT
TTTGATTATATTATCTTTATCAATATTTAAATTGAATAAAATTGTAAGAAAAATTGAAAGAATTTTTTTA
CATAAAAAGTTACATTTATTGAAGTAATTTCTTACTTGATACTTTTCTATTTCATTAATCTTTCTTTCTT
CTTTTATATTATTTTTATTATTTAAACACTCCTTTAAATCTACACTCCCATTTTTAGTAAATCTATCTTT
AAGGCCCCTTGAAACTCTATTTTGAAATCTTAAATCTTTTTTTTCTTGAAAGTATTTATAGATTTTTTGG
TAACATTCTTTTTTTGAAAAATTAAGTTGATAGTATATTTCGGTCCCCAAATTTACCCCTAAGTGTTTGT
GATAATTAGTTGTGACTTTAAATTCTTTTTCTAATTTGTAAAGGTAATTTTGCAGTGTTTTTAGTTTAAC
GGGTGTTTGACTATTTCTTTTAAGGTTTTCATTAAAGTAATAGAGTATGTTTTTTTGTGTGTATTTCTTA
TATGTTTTATTTATGTACGCTAGTGTTGAGATAAGGACTACTAATTTATACTGTAATTTATTGTAGCAAG
TTGTGGTTTTACTGGTTTTGTTTATATTAGATAAGTTTTCCATTTATAGCTCCTTGAATACCGGATTTTT
TATCTATAAAGTATATATATCACAATTTTGATTTAAAAGTAAATTCTTTTTTTAAAAATACAAAAATTTT
TTATAAATTATATAGACCATGATATTGTATTAATACTAATTGATTTTAATTTAAGGTTGAACTAAAATAA
ACATAGTTTTGTAGAAAATAATTTTTCATTATTTTGCTACTTGATATTGGATCGTAAAAATATTAGGGCT
TTACAAAGTTCTTTTAAAAGAGAATTTAGTAAAGCCCTAAGTCTTTTAATAAAAAATTTTTTGTAAAAAA
GTTGGCAAAAATAGTTTTTGCTATATATTTATATATAAGAAAAAATTCAATACTCAAGGAGATAAAAAAT
GGAAAACTTAAACAATAATCCACAAAAAATTAATCAAATAAATAAGCAAACTAATTTTATTGGTTTTGAA
AATTTTATAGAACTTGATAATCAAGTTAATCAAACTAAAGAAAAAAGTAAATTAAGTAAGATAGGTAAGA
AATTACCCGGAATAAGCAGTCAAGTCTAGTGCGGCCGCGCCCAATACGCAAACCGCCTCTCCCCGCGCGT
TGGCCGATTCATTAATGCAGCTGGCACGACAGGTTTCCCGACTGGAAAGCGGGCAGTGAGCGCAACGCAA
TTAATGTGAGTTAGCTCACTCATTAGGCACCCCAGGCTTTACACTTTATGCTTCCGGCTCGTATGTTGTG
TGGAATTGTGAGCGGATAACAATTTCACACAGGAAACAGCTATGACATGATTACGAATTCGAGCTCGAAT
TCTAAAGATCTTTGACAGCTAGCTCAGTCCTAGG
